>Addgene plasmid #230318 | AiP13656 - pAAV-AiE0588h-minBG-SYFP2-P2A-3XFLAG-10aa-H2B-WPRE3-BGHpA (Alias: CN3656) | addgene full sequence | sequence record 470730 | Addgene NGS Result
GATCAAAGGATCTTCTTGAGATCCTTTTTTTCTGCGCGTAATCTGCTGCTTGCAAACAAAAAAACCACCG
CTACCAGCGGTGGTTTGTTTGCCGGATCAAGAGCTACCAACTCTTTTTCCGAAGGTAACTGGCTTCAGCA
GAGCGCAGATACCAAATACTGTTCTTCTAGTGTAGCCGTAGTTAGGCCACCACTTCAAGAACTCTGTAGC
ACCGCCTACATACCTCGCTCTGCTAATCCTGTTACCAGTGGCTGCTGCCAGTGGCGATAAGTCGTGTCTT
ACCGGGTTGGACTCAAGACGATAGTTACCGGATAAGGCGCAGCGGTCGGGCTGAACGGGGGGTTCGTGCA
CACAGCCCAGCTTGGAGCGAACGACCTACACCGAACTGAGATACCTACAGCGTGAGCTATGAGAAAGCGC
CACGCTTCCCGAAGGGAGAAAGGCGGACAGGTATCCGGTAAGCGGCAGGGTCGGAACAGGAGAGCGCACG
AGGGAGCTTCCAGGGGGAAACGCCTGGTATCTTTATAGTCCTGTCGGGTTTCGCCACCTCTGACTTGAGC
GTCGATTTTTGTGATGCTCGTCAGGGGGGCGGAGCCTATGGAAAAACGCCAGCAACGCGGCCTTTTTACG
GTTCCTGGCCTTTTGCTGGCCTTTTGCTCACATGTCCTGCAGGCAGCTGCGCGCTCGCTCGCTCACTGAG
GCCGCCCGGGCGTCGGGCGACCTTTGGTCGCCCGGCCTCAGTGAGCGAGCGAGCGCGCAGAGAGGGAGTG
GCCAACTCCATCACTAGGGGTTCCTGCGGCCGCACGCGTCCATATAGGGGCTTAGATCTTTTTTAGACCT
AAATTGCTGTGTTTTCCCACCATGGTTCATTTTTCTTAGTGATAGAAACAAAATCTTTTTCTTGGGCACA
ATTTAAACTTGTAATTTTGGAACTACAGCTATGGATATGAAGCTCTTAATCATCAAGGCATTTTTCCTAA
ACACTTAAGCTGATGCAATTTTCAGAAATTCAGAAAACAAATTTTGCAATCACTTTTCCCAGTGATTAAA
AAGAAGGTAAAAGGACAGAAATGAGAGGCATAATTATATGGTACATTTAGTCAACAACTGTACAGGCAAA
ATGTCAAAAAAATAAGGCACCCATCAAGCATTTCAACCGTACCTGACTAACCATGTTATGGATTTGCCTC
CTGGGAGCTCGGGCTGGGCATAAAAGTCAGGGCAGAGCCATCTATTGCTTACATTTGCTTCTGGGATCCA
GATCTTTCGAAGCTAGCGCTACCGGTCGCCACCATGGTCTCCAAGGGCGAGGAGCTGTTCACCGGGGTGG
TGCCCATCCTGGTCGAGCTGGACGGCGATGTCAACGGCCACAAGTTCAGCGTGTCCGGCGAGGGCGAGGG
CGATGCCACCTACGGCAAGCTGACCCTGAAGCTGATCTGCACCACCGGCAAGCTGCCCGTGCCCTGGCCC
ACCCTCGTGACCACCCTGGGCTACGGCGTGCAGTGCTTCGCCCGCTACCCCGACCACATGAAGCAGCACG
ACTTCTTCAAGTCCGCCATGCCCGAAGGCTACGTCCAGGAGCGCACCATCTTCTTCAAAGACGACGGCAA
CTACAAGACCCGCGCCGAGGTGAAGTTCGAGGGCGACACCCTGGTGAACCGCATCGAGCTGAAGGGCATC
GACTTCAAGGAGGACGGCAACATCCTGGGGCACAAGCTGGAGTACAACTACAACAGCCACAACGTCTATA
TCACCGCCGACAAGCAGAAGAACGGCATCAAGGCCAACTTCAAGATCCGCCACAACATCGAGGACGGCGG
CGTGCAGCTCGCCGACCACTACCAGCAGAACACCCCCATCGGCGACGGCCCCGTGCTGCTGCCCGACAAC
CACTACCTGAGCTACCAGTCCAAGCTGAGCAAAGACCCCAACGAGAAGCGCGATCACATGGTCCTGCTGG
AGTTCGTGACCGCCGCCGGGATCACTCTCGGCATGGACGAGCTGTACAAGGGCTCTGGTGCTACCAACTT
CTCACTGTTGAAACAGGCAGGGGATGTAGAGGAGAATCCAGGGCCTGGTGCTAGTGGAGACTACAAAGAC
CATGACGGAGATTATAAAGATCATGACATCGATTACAAGGATGACGATGACAAGTCCGGACTCAGATCTG
GAGGCTCCGGAGGCCCAGAGCCAGCGAAGTCTGCTCCCGCCCCGAAAAAGGGCTCCAAGAAGGCGGTGAC
TAAGGCGCAGAAGAAAGGCGGCAAGAAGCGCAAGCGCAGCCGCAAGGAGAGCTATTCCATCTATGTGTAC
AAGGTTCTGAAGCAGGTCCACCCTGACACCGGCATTTCGTCCAAGGCCATGGGCATCATGAATTCGTTTG
TGAACGACATTTTCGAGCGCATCGCAGGAGAGGCTTCCCGCCTGGCGCATTACAACAAGCGCTCGACCAT
CACCTCCCGGGAGATCCAGACGGCCGTGCGCCTGCTGCTGCCTGGGGAGTTGGCCAAGCACGCCGTGTCC
GAGGGTACTAAGGCCATCACCAAGTACACCAGCGCTAAGTAATGAGGCGCGCCGCGGCCGCGAATTCGAT
ATCATAATCAACCTCTGGATTACAAAATTTGTGAAAGATTGACTGGTATTCTTAACTATGTTGCTCCTTT
TACGCTATGTGGATACGCTGCTTTAATGCCTTTGTATCATGCTATTGCTTCCCGTATGGCTTTCATTTTC
TCCTCCTTGTATAAATCCTGGTTAGTTCTTGCCACGGCGGAACTCATCGCCGCCTGCCTTGCCCGCTGCT
GGACAGGGGCTCGGCTGTTGGGCACTGACAATTCCGTGGCTCGAGAGATCTTCGACTGTGCCTTCTAGTT
GCCAGCCATCTGTTGTTTGCCCCTCCCCCGTGCCTTCCTTGACCCTGGAAGGTGCCACTCCCACTGTCCT
TTCCTAATAAAATGAGGAAATTGCATCGCATTGTCTGAGTAGGTGTCATTCTATTCTGGGGGGTGGGGTG
GGGCAGGACAGCAAGGGGGAGGATTGGGAAGACAATAGCAGGCATGAGATCTCACGTGCGGACCGAGCGG
CCGCAGGAACCCCTAGTGATGGAGTTGGCCACTCCCTCTCTGCGCGCTCGCTCGCTCACTGAGGCCGGGC
GACCAAAGGTCGCCCGACGCCCGGGCTTTGCCCGGGCGGCCTCAGTGAGCGAGCGAGCGCGCAGCTGCCT
GCAGGGGCGCCTGATGCGGTATTTTCTCCTTACGCATCTGTGCGGTATTTCACACCGCATA
[95 nt withheld, positions 3282-3376]
T
[46 nt withheld, positions 3378-3423]
C
[141 nt withheld, positions 3425-3565]
CCTTTGACGTTGGAGTCCACGTTCTTT
[37 nt withheld, positions 3593-3629]
ACTCTATCTCGGGCTATTCTTTTGATTTATAAGGGATTTTGCCGATTTCGGTCTATTGGTTAAAAAATGA
GCTGATTTAACAAAAATTTAACGCGAATTTTAACAAAATATTAACGTTTACAATTTTATGGTGCACTCTC
AGTACAATCTGCTCTGATGCCGCATAGTTAAGCCAGCCCCGACACCCGCCAACACCCGCTGACGCGCCCT
GACGGGCTTGTCTGCTCCCGGCATCCGCTTACAGACAAGCTGTGACCGTCTCCGGGAGCTGCATGTGTCA
GAGGTTTTCACCGTCATCACCGAAACGCGCGAGACGAAAGGGCCTCGTGATACGCCTATTTTTATAGGTT
AATGTCATGATAATAATGGTTTCTTAGACGTCAGGTGGCACTTTTCGGGGAAATGTGCGCGGAACCCCTA
TTTGTTTATTTTTCTAAATACATTCAAATATGTATCCGCTCATGAGACAATAACCCTGATAAATGCTTCA
ATAATATTGAAAAAGGAAGAGTATGAGTATTCAACATTTCCGTGTCGCCCTTATTCCCTTTTTTGCGGCA
TTTTGCCTTCCTGTTTTTGCTCACCCAGAAACGCTGGTGAAAGTAAAAGATGCTGAAGATCAGTTGGGTG
CACGAGTGGGTTACATCGAACTGGATCTCAACAGCGGTAAGATCCTTGAGAGTTTTCGCCCCGAAGAACG
TTTTCCAATGATGAGCACTTTTAAAGTTCTGCTATGTGGCGCGGTATTATCCCGTATTGACGCCGGGCAA
GAGCAACTCGGTCGCCGCATACACTATTCTCAGAATGACTTGGTTGAGTACTCACCAGTCACAGAAAAGC
ATCTTACGGATGGCATGACAGTAAGAGAATTATGCAGTGCTGCCATAACCATGAGTGATAACACTGCGGC
CAACTTACTTCTGACAACGATCGGAGGACCGAAGGAGCTAACCGCTTTTTTGCACAACATGGGGGATCAT
GTAACTCGCCTTGATCGTTGGGAACCGGAGCTGAATGAAGCCATACCAAACGACGAGCGTGACACCACGA
TGCCTGTAGCAATGGCAACAACGTTGCGCAAACTATTAACTGGCGAACTACTTACTCTAGCTTCCCGGCA
ACAATTAATAGACTGGATGGAGGCGGATAAAGTTGCAGGACCACTTCTGCGCTCGGCCCTTCCGGCTGGC
TGGTTTATTGCTGATAAATCTGGAGCCGGTGAGCGTGGGTCTCGCGGTATCATTGCAGCACTGGGGCCAG
ATGGTAAGCCCTCCCGTATCGTAGTTATCTACACGACGGGGAGTCAGGCAACTATGGATGAACGAAATAG
ACAGATCGCTGAGATAGGTGCCTCACTGATTAAGCATTGGTAACTGTCAGACCAAGTTTACTCATATATA
CTTTAGATTGATTTAAAACTTCATTTTTAATTTAAAAGGATCTAGGTGAAGATCCTTTTTGATAATCTCA
TGACCAAAATCCCTTAACGTGAGTTTTCGTTCCACTGAGCGTCAGACCCCGTAGAAAA
Features (pLannotate 1.2.2; 16 found; start..end, strand, type, name):
     16..604     +  rep_origin     ori: high-copy-number ColE1/pMB1/pBR322/pUC origin of replication
    677..704     +  repeat_region  AAV2 ITR (fragment): inverted terminal repeat of adeno-associated virus serotype 2 inverted
    733..760     +  repeat_region  AAV2 ITR (fragment): inverted terminal repeat of adeno-associated virus serotype 2 inverted
   1294..2010    +  CDS            SYFP2: SYFP2 is a basic (constitutively fluorescent) yellow fluorescent protein published in 2006, derived from Aequorea victoria. It is reported to be a very rapidly-maturing monomer with moderate acid sensitivity.
   2089..2154    +  CDS            3xFLAG: three tandem FLAG® epitope tags, followed by an enterokinase cleavage site
   2185..2562    +  CDS            H2B: human histone H2B; HIST1H2BJ
   2596..2753    +  misc_feature   WPRE (fragment): woodchuck hepatitis virus posttranscriptional regulatory element
   2759..2839    +  misc_feature   WPRE (fragment): woodchuck hepatitis virus posttranscriptional regulatory element
   2856..2967    +  polyA_signal   bGH poly(A) signal: bovine growth hormone polyadenylation signal
   3085..3225    +  repeat_region  AAV2 ITR: inverted terminal repeat of adeno-associated virus serotype 2 inverted
   3230..3281    -  misc_feature   bom (fragment): basis of mobility region from pBR322
   3300..3755    +  rep_origin     f1 ori (sequence partly withheld): f1 bacteriophage origin of replication; arrow indicates direction of (+) strand synthesis
   3756..3805    -  misc_feature   bom (fragment): basis of mobility region from pBR322
   3907..3942    -  CDS            rop (fragment): Rop protein, which maintains plasmids at low copy number; rop
   4037..4141    +  promoter       AmpR promoter: bla
   4142..5002    +  CDS            AmpR: β-lactamase; bla; confers resistance to ampicillin, carbenicillin, and related antibiotics
