[The description below was written by a language model from this plasmid's Addgene catalogue record and pLannotate feature annotations shown in this document.]
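Description:
AiP13656 - pAAV-AiE0588h-minBG-SYFP2-P2A-3XFLAG-10aa-H2B-WPRE3-BGHpA (alias CN3656) is an AAV transfer plasmid on a pAAV2 backbone, built to package a reporter genome for enhancer-driven expression in defined populations of brain cells. It is maintained in bacteria through a high-copy ColE1/pUC-type origin and ampicillin selection (AmpR with its own bla promoter). The backbone also carries an f1 phage origin and small remnants of pBR322 bom and rop sequences. The 5,157 nt sequence contains AAV2 inverted terminal repeats flanking the expression cassette. The downstream ITR is annotated in full, whereas the upstream one is detected only as two short fragments.

Between the ITRs, the AiE0588h enhancer is placed upstream of the minBG minimal promoter, so that the enhancer is what confers cell-type selectivity on transcription. Neither element is picked up by the automated annotation, but both presumably lie in the unannotated stretch between the upstream ITR and the SYFP2 start. The record does not state which cell populations the enhancer targets. The transcript encodes the yellow fluorescent protein SYFP2, followed by a P2A self-cleaving peptide and then 3xFLAG joined by a ten-residue linker to human histone H2B. One mRNA therefore yields free, cell-filling SYFP2 and a separate chromatin-bound, FLAG-tagged histone that marks the nucleus. Such a nuclear tag could support antibody detection or nuclear isolation, although the record does not specify this. A shortened WPRE (WPRE3, annotated as two WPRE fragments) enhances transcript expression, and the bovine growth hormone polyadenylation signal terminates the message. The construct belongs to a collection of enhancer AAVs developed for genetic access to cortical cell types.
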