Addgene plasmid #230318: AiP13656 - pAAV-AiE0588h-minBG-SYFP2-P2A-3XFLAG-10aa-H2B-WPRE3-BGHpA (Alias: CN3656)
Purpose: AiE0588h is an enhancer sequence, designed to drive AAV-mediated transgene expression in specific populations of brain cells
Depositing lab: Allen Institute for Brain Science & Boaz Levi. Depositing organization: Allen Institute. Publication: A suite of enhancer AAVs and transgenic mouse lines for genetic access to cortical cell types. Ben-Simon Y, Hooper M, Narayan S, Daigle TL, Dwivedi D, Way SW, Oster A, Stafford DA, Mich JK, Taormina MJ, Martinez RA, Opitz-Araya X, Roth JR, Alexander JR, Allen S, Amster A, Arbuckle J, Ayala A, Baker PM, Bakken TE, Barcelli T, Barta S, Bendrick J, Bertagnolli D, Bielstein C, Bishwakarma P, Bowlus J, Boyer G, Brouner K, Casian B, Casper T, Chakka AB, Chakrabarty R, Chance RK, Chavan S, Clark M, Colbert K, Collman F, Daniel S, Departee M, DiValentin P, Donadio N, Dotson N, Egdorf T, Fliss T, Gabitto M, Garcia J, Gary A, Gasperini M, Gloe J, Goldy J, Gore BB, Graybuck L, Greisman N, Haeseleer F, Halterman C, Haradon Z, Hastings SD, Helback O, Ho W, Hockemeyer D, Huang C, Huff S, Hunker A, Johansen N, Jones D, Juneau Z, Kalmbach B, Kannan M, Khem S, Kussick E, Kutsal R, Larsen R, Lee C, Lee AY, Leibly M, Lenz GH, Li S, Liang E, Lusk N, Madigan Z, Malloy J, Malone J, McCue R, Melchor J, Mollenkopf T, Moosman S, Morin E, Newman D, Ng L, Ngo K, Omstead V, Otto S, Oyama A, Pena N, Pham T, Phillips E, Pom CA, Potekhina L, Ransford S, Ray PL, Rette D, Reynoldson C, Rimorin C, Rocha D, Ruiz A, Sanchez REA, Sawyer L, Sedeno-Cortes A, Sevigny JP, Shapovalova N, Shepard N, Shulga L, Sigler AR, Siverts L, Soliman S, Somasundaram S, Staats B, Stewart K, Szelenyi E, Tieu M, Trader C, Tran A, van Velthoven CTJ, Walker M, Wang Y, Weed N, Wirthlin M, Wood T, Wynalda B, Yao Z, Zhou T, Ariza J, Dee N, Reding M, Ronellenfitch K, Mufti S, Sunkin SM, Smith KA, Esposito L, Waters J, Thyagarajan B, Yao S, Lein ES, Zeng H, Levi BP, Ngai J, Ting JT, Tasic B. Cell. 2025 May 16:S0092-8674(25)00513-6. doi: 10.1016/j.cell.2025.05.002. PubMed 40403729.
Backbone
  Vector backbone: pAAV2
  Vector type: AAV
Growth in bacteria
  Bacterial resistance: Ampicillin, 100 μg/mL
  Growth temperature: 37°C
  Growth strain: NEB Stable
  Copy number: High Copy
Gene/Insert
  Gene/Insert name: SYFP2-P2A-3XFLAG-10aa-H2B
  Species: Synthetic
  Promoter: minBG
  Cloning method: Gibson Cloning
Terms and licenses: Academic/Nonprofit Terms; Industry Terms: Not Available to Industry
How to cite: AiP13656 - pAAV-AiE0588h-minBG-SYFP2-P2A-3XFLAG-10aa-H2B-WPRE3-BGHpA (Alias: CN3656) was a gift from Allen Institute for Brain Science & Boaz Levi (Addgene plasmid # 230318 ; http://n2t.net/addgene:230318 ; RRID:Addgene_230318)
